Addgene plasmid #123800: MTK3b_019
Purpose: Encodes dsaCAS9 as a Type 3b part to be used in the MTK system
Depositing lab: Hana El-Samad. Depositing organization: University of California, San Francisco (UCSF). Publication: A Toolkit for Rapid Modular Construction of Biological Circuits in Mammalian Cells. Fonseca JP, Bonny AR, Kumar GR, Ng AH, Town J, Wu QC, Aslankoohi E, Chen SY, Dods G, Harrigan P, Osimiri LC, Kistler AL, El-Samad H. ACS Synth Biol. 2019 Nov 15;8(11):2593-2606. doi: 10.1021/acssynbio.9b00322. Epub 2019 Nov 5. PubMed 31686495.
Backbone
  Vector backbone: MTK0_027
  Vector type: Mammalian Expression
Growth in bacteria
  Bacterial resistance: Chloramphenicol, 25 μg/mL
  Growth temperature: 37°C
  Growth strain: DH5alpha
  Copy number: Unknown
Gene/Insert
  Gene/Insert name: SadCas9
  Cloning method: Restriction Enzyme; 5′ cloning site BsmBI (destroyed during cloning); 3′ cloning site BsmBI (destroyed during cloning)
Terms and licenses: Academic/Nonprofit Terms; Industry Terms: Not Available to Industry
Depositor comments: Type 3b parts are used for coding sequences in the MTK. Part sequence is from https://doi.org/10.1038/nmeth.4042 Please visit https://www.biorxiv.org/content/10.1101/506188v2 for BioRxiv preprint
How to cite: MTK3b_019 was a gift from Hana El-Samad (Addgene plasmid # 123800 ; http://n2t.net/addgene:123800 ; RRID:Addgene_123800)
