[The description below was written by a language model from this plasmid's Addgene catalogue record and pLannotate feature annotations shown in this document.]
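Description:
MTK3b_019 is a part plasmid from the Mammalian Toolkit (MTK), a modular hierarchical cloning system for assembling genetic circuits for mammalian cells. It carries a nuclease-dead Staphylococcus aureus Cas9 (listed as dsaCAS9/SadCas9) stored as a Type 3b part, the toolkit position reserved for coding sequences. The insert was placed into the MTK0_027 part-entry backbone using BsmBI, and both sites were destroyed during cloning. The sequenced plasmid is about 4.9 kb. Although it is catalogued as a mammalian expression vector, the feature table shows no mammalian promoter or polyadenylation signal. The plasmid therefore appears to serve as a source of the coding sequence, to be combined with promoter, terminator and other parts in later assembly steps, rather than as a stand-alone expression construct.

The annotated payload is an approximately 3.2 kb open reading frame matching S. aureus Cas9, followed immediately in frame by a bipartite nucleoplasmin nuclear localization signal that would direct the protein to the nucleus. The inactivating mutations are not annotated, so the "dead" status rests on the catalogue description. The depositor notes that the part sequence derives from a previously published source. The backbone provides a high-copy ColE1/pUC-type origin for propagation in E. coli and a chloramphenicol acetyltransferase gene with its native cat promoter for chloramphenicol selection. A lambda t0 terminator lies between the insert and the marker. A short fragment annotated as RSF origin is probably a partial sequence match rather than a functional replicon. Catalytically inactive Cas9 proteins are generally used as programmable, guide-RNA-directed DNA-binding platforms, for example for transcriptional regulation when fused to effector domains, which fits the toolkit's circuit-building purpose.
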