Features (pLannotate 1.2.2; 7 found; start..end, strand, type, name):
     47..99      +  rep_origin     RSF ori (fragment): Plasmids containing the RSF 1030 origin of replication can be propagated in E. coli cells that contain additional plasmids with compatible origins.
    162..3317    +  CDS            cas9: CAS9_STAAU - Experimental evidence at protein level: Swiss-Prot protein existence level 1. CRISPR (clustered regularly interspaced short palindromic repeat) is an adaptive immune system that provides protection against mobile genetic elements (viruses, transposable elements and conjugative plasmids). CRISPR clusters contain spacers, sequences complementary to antecedent mobile elements, and target invading nucleic acids. CRISPR clusters are transcribed and processed into CRISPR RNA (crRNA). In type II CRISPR systems correct processing of pre-crRNA requires a trans- encoded small RNA (tracrRNA)
   3318..3365    +  CDS            nucleoplasmin NLS: bipartite nuclear localization signal from nucleoplasmin
   3385..3419    -  terminator     lambda t0 terminator: minimal transcription terminator from phage lambda (Scholtissek and Grosse, 1987)
   3493..4149    -  CDS            cat: CAT_ECOLX - Experimental evidence at protein level: Swiss-Prot protein existence level 1. This enzyme is an effector of chloramphenicol resistance in bacteria. From Escherichia coli. This protein is used as a marker in many commonly used cloning vectors, such as pACYC184.
   4150..4247    -  promoter       cat promoter: promoter of the E. coli cat gene encoding chloramphenicol acetyltransferase
   4331..4919    +  rep_origin     ori: high-copy-number ColE1/pMB1/pBR322/pUC origin of replication
>Addgene plasmid #123800 | MTK3b_019 | addgene full sequence | sequence record 271419 | Addgene NGS Result
ACGCCAGCAACGCGGCCTTTTTACGGTTCCTGGCCTTTTGCTGGCCTTTTGCTCACATGTTCTTTCCTGC
GTTATCCCCTGATTCTGTGGATAACCGTAGTCGGTCTCATTCTGCCCCAAAGAAGAAGCGGAAGGTCGGT
ATCCACGGAGTCCCAGCAGCCAAGCGGAACTACATCCTGGGCCTGGCCATCGGCATCACCAGCGTGGGCT
ACGGCATCATCGACTACGAGACACGGGACGTGATCGATGCCGGCGTGCGGCTGTTCAAAGAGGCCAACGT
GGAAAACAACGAGGGCAGGCGGAGCAAGAGAGGCGCCAGAAGGCTGAAGCGGCGGAGGCGGCATAGAATC
CAGAGAGTGAAGAAGCTGCTGTTCGACTACAACCTGCTGACCGACCACAGCGAGCTGAGCGGCATCAACC
CCTACGAGGCCAGAGTGAAGGGCCTGAGCCAGAAGCTGAGCGAGGAAGAGTTCTCTGCCGCCCTGCTGCA
CCTGGCCAAGAGAAGAGGCGTGCACAACGTGAACGAGGTGGAAGAGGACACCGGCAACGAGCTGTCCACC
AAAGAGCAGATCAGCCGGAACAGCAAGGCCCTGGAAGAGAAATACGTGGCCGAACTGCAGCTGGAACGGC
TGAAGAAAGACGGCGAAGTGCGGGGCAGCATCAACAGATTCAAGACCAGCGACTACGTGAAAGAAGCCAA
ACAGCTGCTGAAGGTGCAGAAGGCCTACCACCAGCTGGACCAGAGCTTCATCGACACCTACATCGACCTG
CTGGAAACCCGGCGGACCTACTATGAGGGACCTGGCGAGGGCAGCCCCTTCGGCTGGAAGGACATCAAAG
AATGGTACGAGATGCTGATGGGCCACTGCACCTACTTCCCCGAGGAACTGCGGAGCGTGAAGTACGCCTA
CAACGCCGACCTGTACAACGCCCTGAACGACCTGAACAATCTCGTGATCACCAGGGACGAGAACGAGAAG
CTGGAATATTACGAGAAGTTCCAGATCATCGAGAACGTGTTCAAGCAGAAGAAGAAGCCCACCCTGAAGC
AGATCGCCAAAGAAATCCTCGTGAACGAAGAGGATATTAAGGGCTACAGAGTGACCAGCACCGGCAAGCC
CGAGTTCACCAACCTGAAGGTGTACCACGACATCAAGGACATTACCGCCCGGAAAGAGATTATTGAGAAC
GCCGAGCTGCTGGATCAGATTGCCAAGATCCTGACCATCTACCAGAGCAGCGAGGACATCCAGGAAGAAC
TGACCAATCTGAACTCCGAGCTGACCCAGGAAGAGATCGAGCAGATCTCTAATCTGAAGGGCTATACCGG
CACCCACAACCTGAGCCTGAAGGCCATCAACCTGATCCTGGACGAGCTGTGGCACACCAACGACAACCAG
ATCGCTATCTTCAACCGGCTGAAGCTGGTGCCCAAGAAGGTGGACCTGTCCCAGCAGAAAGAGATCCCCA
CCACCCTGGTGGACGACTTCATCCTGAGCCCCGTCGTGAAGAGAAGCTTCATCCAGAGCATCAAAGTGAT
CAACGCCATCATCAAGAAGTACGGCCTGCCCAACGACATCATTATCGAGCTGGCCCGCGAGAAGAACTCC
AAGGACGCCCAGAAAATGATCAACGAGATGCAGAAGCGGAACCGGCAGACCAACGAGCGGATCGAGGAAA
TCATCCGGACCACCGGCAAAGAGAACGCCAAGTACCTGATCGAGAAGATCAAGCTGCACGACATGCAGGA
AGGCAAGTGCCTGTACAGCCTGGAAGCCATCCCTCTGGAAGATCTGCTGAACAACCCCTTCAACTATGAG
GTGGACCACATCATCCCCAGAAGCGTGTCCTTCGACAACAGCTTCAACAACAAGGTGCTCGTGAAGCAGG
AAGAAGCCAGCAAGAAGGGCAACCGGACCCCATTCCAGTACCTGAGCAGCAGCGACAGCAAGATCAGCTA
CGAAACCTTCAAGAAGCACATCCTGAATCTGGCCAAGGGCAAGGGCAGAATCAGCAAGACCAAGAAAGAG
TATCTGCTGGAAGAACGGGACATCAACAGGTTCTCCGTGCAGAAAGACTTCATCAACCGGAACCTGGTGG
ATACCAGATACGCCACCAGAGGCCTGATGAACCTGCTGCGGAGCTACTTCAGAGTGAACAACCTGGACGT
GAAAGTGAAGTCCATCAATGGCGGCTTCACCAGCTTTCTGCGGCGGAAGTGGAAGTTTAAGAAAGAGCGG
AACAAGGGGTACAAGCACCACGCCGAGGACGCCCTGATCATTGCCAACGCCGATTTCATCTTCAAAGAGT
GGAAGAAACTGGACAAGGCCAAAAAAGTGATGGAAAACCAGATGTTCGAGGAAAAGCAGGCCGAGAGCAT
GCCCGAGATCGAAACCGAGCAGGAGTACAAAGAGATCTTCATCACCCCCCACCAGATCAAGCACATTAAG
GACTTCAAGGACTACAAGTACAGCCACCGGGTGGACAAGAAGCCTAATAGAGAGCTGATTAACGACACCC
TGTACTCCACCCGGAAGGACGACAAGGGCAACACCCTGATCGTGAACAATCTGAACGGCCTGTACGACAA
GGACAATGACAAGCTGAAAAAGCTGATCAACAAGAGCCCCGAAAAGCTGCTGATGTACCACCACGACCCC
CAGACCTACCAGAAACTGAAGCTGATTATGGAACAGTACGGCGACGAGAAGAATCCCCTGTACAAGTACT
ACGAGGAAACCGGGAACTACCTGACCAAGTACTCCAAAAAGGACAACGGCCCCGTGATCAAGAAGATTAA
GTATTACGGCAACAAACTGAACGCCCATCTGGACATCACCGACGACTACCCCAACAGCAGAAACAAGGTC
GTGAAGCTGTCCCTGAAGCCCTACAGATTCGACGTGTACCTGGACAATGGCGTGTACAAGTTCGTGACCG
TGAAGAATCTGGATGTGATCAAAAAAGAAAACTACTACGAAGTGAATAGCAAGTGCTATGAGGAAGCTAA
GAAGCTGAAGAAGATCAGCAACCAGGCCGAGTTTATCGCCTCCTTCTACAACAACGATCTGATCAAGATC
AACGGCGAGCTGTATAGAGTGATCGGCGTGAACAACGACCTGCTGAACCGGATCGAAGTGAACATGATCG
ACATCACCTACCGCGAGTACCTGGAAAACATGAACGACAAGAGGCCCCCCAGGATCATTAAGACAATCGC
CTCCAAGACCCAGAGCATTAAGAAGTACAGCACAGACATTCTGGGCAACCTGTATGAAGTGAAATCTAAG
AAGCACCCTCAGATCATCAAAAAGGGCAAAAGGCCGGCGGCCACGAAAAAGGCCGGCCAGGCAAAAAAGA
AAAAGGGATCCTGAGACCAGACCAATAAAAAACGCCCGGCGGCAACCGAGCGTTCTGAACAAATCCAGAT
GGAGTTCTGAGGTCATTACTGGATCTATCAACAGGAGTCCAAGCGAGCTCGATATCAAATTACGCCCCGC
CCTGCCACTCATCGCAGTACTGTTGTAATTCATTAAGCATTCTGCCGACATGGAAGCCATCACAAACGGC
ATGATGAACCTGAATCGCCAGCGGCATCAGCACCTTGTCGCCTTGCGTATAATATTTGCCCATGGTGAAA
ACGGGGGCGAAGAAGTTGTCCATATTGGCCACGTTTAAATCAAAACTGGTGAAACTCACCCAGGGATTGG
CTGAAACGAAAAACATATTCTCAATAAACCCTTTAGGGAAATAGGCCAGGTTTTCACCGTAACACGCCAC
ATCTTGCGAATATATGTGTAGAAACTGCCGGAAATCGTCGTGGTATTCACTCCAGAGCGATGAAAACGTT
TCAGTTTGCTCATGGAAAACGGTGTAACAAGGGTGAACACTATCCCATATCACCAGCTCACCGTCTTTCA
TTGCCATACGAAATTCCGGATGAGCATTCATCAGGCGGGCAAGAATGTGAATAAAGGCCGGATAAAACTT
GTGCTTATTTTTCTTTACGGTCTTTAAAAAGGCCGTAATATCCAGCTGAACGGTCTGGTTATAGGTACAT
TGAGCAACTGACTGAAATGCCTCAAAATGTTCTTTACGATGCCATTGGGATATATCAACGGTGGTATATC
CAGTGATTTTTTTCTCCATTTTAGCTTCCTTAGCTCCTGAAAATCTCGATAACTCAAAAAATACGCCCGG
TAGTGATCTTATTTCATTATGGTGAAAGTTGGAACCTCTTACGTGCCCGATCAATCATGACCAAAATCCC
TTAACGTGAGTTTTCGTTCCACTGAGCGTCAGACCCCGTAGAAAAGATCAAAGGATCTTCTTGAGATCCT
TTTTTTCTGCGCGTAATCTGCTGCTTGCAAACAAAAAAACCACCGCTACCAGCGGTGGTTTGTTTGCCGG
ATCAAGAGCTACCAACTCTTTTTCCGAAGGTAACTGGCTTCAGCAGAGCGCAGATACCAAATACTGTTCT
TCTAGTGTAGCCGTAGTTAGGCCACCACTTCAAGAACTCTGTAGCACCGCCTACATACCTCGCTCTGCTA
ATCCTGTTACCAGTGGCTGCTGCCAGTGGCGATAAGTCGTGTCTTACCGGGTTGGACTCAAGACGATAGT
TACCGGATAAGGCGCAGCGGTCGGGCTGAACGGGGGGTTCGTGCACACAGCCCAGCTTGGAGCGAACGAC
CTACACCGAACTGAGATACCTACAGCGTGAGCTATGAGAAAGCGCCACGCTTCCCGAAGGGAGAAAGGCG
GACAGGTATCCGGTAAGCGGCAGGGTCGGAACAGGAGAGCGCACGAGGGAGCTTCCAGGGGGAAACGCCT
GGTATCTTTATAGTCCTGTCGGGTTTCGCCACCTCTGACTTGAGCGTCGATTTTTGTGATGCTCGTCAGG
GGGGCGGAGCCTATGGAAAA
